>Addgene plasmid #48195 | Flag-ATXN1_R665A | depositor full sequence | sequence record 69314 | Flag-ATXN1_R665A sequence 7438 bps
GGCGTAATCTGCTGCTTGCAAACAAAAAAACCACCGCTACCAGCGGTGGTTTGTTTGCCGGATCAAGAGC
TACCAACTCTTTTTCCGAAGGTAACTGGCTTCAGCAGAGCGCAGATACCAAATACTGTCCTTCTAGTGTA
GCCGTAGTTAGGCCACCACTTCAAGAACTCTGTAGCACCGCCTACATACCTCGCTCTGCTAATCCTGTTA
CCAGTGGCTGCTGCCAGTGGCGATAAGTCGTGTCTTACCGGGTTGGACTCAAGACGATAGTTACCGGATA
AGGCGCAGCGGTCGGGCTGAACGGGGGGTTCGTGCACACAGCCCAGCTTGGAGCGAACGACCTACACCGA
ACTGAGATACCTACAGCGTGAGCATTGAGAAAGCGCCACGCTTCCCGAAGGGAGAAAGGCGGACAGGTAT
CCGGTAAGCGGCAGGGTCGGAACAGGAGAGCGCACGAGGGAGCTTCCAGGGGGAAACGCCTGGTATCTTT
ATAGTCCTGTCGGGTTTCGCCACCTCTGACTTGAGCGTCGATTTTTGTGATGCTCGTCAGGGGGGCGGAG
CCTATGGAAAAACGCCAGCAACGCAAGCTAGCTTCTAGCTAGAAATTGTAAACGTTAATATTTTGTTAAA
ATTCGCGTTAAATTTTTGTTAAATCAGCTCATTTTTTAACCAATAGGCCGAAATCGGCAAAATCCCTTAT
AAATCAAAAGAATAGCCCGAGATAGGGT
[37 nt withheld, positions 729-765]
AAAGAACGTGGACTCCAACGTCAAAGGGCGAAAAACCGTCTATCAGGGCGATGGCC
[115 nt withheld, positions 822-936]
G
[144 nt withheld, positions 938-1081]
ACCGTATAACGTGCTTTCCTCGTTG
[64 nt withheld, positions 1107-1170]
CTGGATTACCAAAGGGCCTCGTGATACGCCTATTTTTATAGGTTAATGTCATGATAATAATGGTTTCTTA
GACGTCAGGTGGCACTTTTCGGGGAAATGTGCGCGGAACCCCTATTTGTTTATTTTTCTAAATACATTCA
AATATGTATCCGCTCATGAGACAATAACCCTGATAAATGCTTCAATAATATTGAAAAAGGAAGAGTATGA
GTATTCAACATTTCCGTGTCGCCCTTATTCCCTTTTTTGCGGCATTTTGCCTTCCTGTTTTTGCTCACCC
AGAAACGCTGGTGAAAGTAAAAGATGCTGAAGATCAGTTGGGTGCACGAGTGGGTTACATCGAACTGGAT
CTCAACAGCGGTAAGATCCTTGAGAGTTTTCGCCCCGAAGAACGTTTTCCAATGATGAGCACTTTTAAAG
TTCTGCTATGTGGCGCGGTATTATCCCGTGTTGACGCCGGGCAAGAGCAACTCGGTCGCCGCATACACTA
TTCTCAGAATGACTTGGTTGAGTACTCACCAGTCACAGAAAAGCATCTTACGGATGGCATGACAGTAAGA
GAATTATGCAGTGCTGCCATAACCATGAGTGATAACACTGCGGCCAACTTACTTCTGACAACGATCGGAG
GACCGAAGGAGCTAACCGCTTTTTTGCACAACATGGGGGATCATGTAACTCGCCTTGATCGTTGGGAACC
GGAGCTGAATGAAGCCATACCAAACGACGAGCGTGACACCACGATGCCTGCAGCAATGGCAACAACGTTG
CGCAAACTATTAACTGGCGAACTACTTACTCTAGCTTCCCGGCAACAATTAATAGACTGGATGGAGGCGG
ATAAAGTTGCAGGACCACTTCTGCGCTCGGCCCTTCCGGCTGGCTGGTTTATTGCTGATAAATCTGGAGC
CGGTGAGCGTGGGTCTCGCGGTATCATTGCAGCACTGGGGCCAGATGGTAAGCCCTCCCGTATCGTAGTT
ATCTACACGACGGGGAGTCAGGCAACTATGGATGAACGAAATAGACAGATCGCTGAGATAGGTGCCTCAC
TGATTAAGCATTGGTAACTGTCAGACCAAGTTTACTCATATATACTTTAGATTGATTTAAAACTTCATTT
TTAATTTCTCTAGCGCGTTGACATTGATTATTGACTAGTTATTAATAGTAATCAATTACGGGGTCATTAG
TTCATAGCCCATATATGGAGTTCCGCGTTACATAACTTACGGTAAATGGCCCGCCTGGCTGACCGCCCAA
CGACCCCCGCCCATTGACGTCAATAATGACGTATGTTCCCATAGTAACGCCAATAGGGACTTTCCATTGA
CGTCAATGGGTGGACTATTTACGGTAAACTGCCCACTTGGCAGTACATCAAGTGTATCATATGCCAAGTA
CGCCCCCTATTGACGTCAATGACGGTAAATGGCCCGCCTGGCATTATGCCCAGTACATGACCTTATGGGA
CTTTCCTACTTGGCAGTACATCTACGTATTAGTCATCGCTATTACCATGGTGATGCGGTTTTGGCAGTAC
ATCAATGGGCGTGGATAGCGGTTTGACTCACGGGGATTTCCAAGTCTCCACCCCATTGACGTCAATGGGA
GTTTGTTTTGGCACCAAAATCAACGGGACTTTCCAAAATGTCGTAACAACTCCGCCCCATTGACGCAAAT
GGGCGGTAGGCGTGTACGGTGGGAGGTCTATATAAGCAGAGCTCTCTGGCTAACTAGAGAACCCACTGCT
TACTGGCTTATCGAAATTAATACGACTCACTATAGGGAGACCCAAGCTTGGTACCGAGCTCGGATCCACT
AGTAACGGCCGCCAGTGTGCTGGAATTCCGTGACTTTCCGTTTATCAGACTAAAATCAGAGCCATCCAGA
CAGTGAAACAGTCACCGTGGAGGGGGGACGGCGAAAAATGGACTACAAAGACGACGACGACAAAAAATCC
AACCAAGAGCGGAGCAACGAATGCCTGCCTCCCAAGAAGCGCGAGATCCCCGCCACCAGCCGGTCCTCCG
AGGAGAAGGCCCCTACCCTGCCCAGCGACAACCACCGGGTGGAGGGCACAGCATGGCTCCCGGGCAACCC
TGGTGGCCGGGGCCACGGGGGCGGGAGGCATGGGCCGGCAGGGACCTCGGTGGAGCTTGGTTTACAACAG
GGAATAGGTTTACACAAAGCATTGTCCACAGGGCTGGACTACTCCCCGCCCAGCGCTCCCAGGTCTGTCC
CCGTGGCCACCACGCTGCCTGCCGCGTACGCCACCCCGCAGCCAGGGACCCCGGTGTCCCCCGTACAGTA
CGCTCACCTGCCGCACACCTTCCAGTTCATTGGGTCCTCCCAATACAGTGGAACCTATGCCAGCTTCATC
CCATCACAGCTGATCCCCCCAACCGCCAACCCCGTCACCAGTGCAGTGGCCTCGGCCGCAGGGGCCACCA
CTCCATCCCAGCGCTCCCAGCTGGAGGCCTATTCCACTCTGCTGGCCAACATGGGCAGTCTGAGCCAGAC
GCCGGGACACAAGGCTGAGCAGCAGCACCTCAGCAGGGCTCCGGGGCTCATCACCCCGGGGTCCCCCCCA
CCAGCCCAGCAGAACCAGTACGTCCACATTTCCAGTTCTCCGCAGAACACCGGCCGCACCGCCTCTCCTC
CGGCCATCCCCGTCCACCTCCACCCCCACCAGACGATGATCCCACACACGCTCACCCTGGGGCCCCCCTC
CCAGGTCGTCATGCAATACGCCGACTCCGGCAGCCACTTTGTCCCTCGGGAGGCCACCAAGAAAGCTGAG
AGCAGCCGGCTGCAGCAGGCCATCCAGGCCAAGGAGGTCCTGAACGGTGAGATGGAGAAGAGCCGGCGGT
ACGGGGCCCCGTCCTCAGCCGACCTGGGCCTGGGCAAGGCAGGCGGCAAGTCGGTTCCTCACCCGTACGA
GTCCAGGCACGTGGTGGTCCACCCGAGCCCCTCAGACTACAGCAGTCGTGATCCTTCGGGGGTCCGGGCC
TCTGTGATGGTCCTGCCCAACAGCAACACGCCCGCAGCTGACCTGGAGGTGCAACAGGCCACTCATCGTG
AAGCCTCCCCTTCTACCCTCAACGACAAAAGTGGCCTGCATTTAGGGAAGCCTGGCCACCGGTCCTACGC
GCTCTCACCCCACACGGTCATTCAGACCACACACAGTGCTTCAGAGCCACTCCCGGTGGGACTGCCAGCC
ACGGCCTTCTACGCAGGGACTCAACCCCCTGTCATCGGCTACCTGAGCGGCCAGCAGCAAGCAATCACCT
ACGCCGGCAGCCTGCCCCAGCACCTGGTGATCCCCGGCACACAGCCCCTGCTCATCCCGGTCGGCAGCAC
TGACATGGAAGCGTCGGGGGCAGCCCCGGCCATAGTCACGTCATCCCCCCAGTTTGCTGCAGTGCCTCAC
ACGTTCGTCACCACCGCCCTTCCCAAGAGCGAGAACTTCAACCCTGAGGCCCTGGTCACCCAGGCCGCCT
ACCCAGCCATGGTGCAGGCCCAGATCCACCTGCCTGTGGTGCAGTCCGTGGCCTCCCCGGCGGCGGCTCC
CCCTACGCTGCCTCCCTACTTCATGAAAGGCTCCATCATCCAGTTGGCCAACGGGGAGCTAAAGAAGGTG
GAAGACTTAAAAACAGAAGATTTCATCCAGAGTGCAGAGATAAGCAACGACCTGAAGATCGACTCCAGCA
CCGTAGAGAGGATTGAAGACAGCCATAGCCCGGGCGTGGCCGTGATACAGTTCGCCGTCGGGGAGCACCG
AGCCCAGGTCAGCGTTGAAGTTTTGGTAGAGTATCCTTTTTTTGTGTTTGGACAGGGCTGGTCATCCTGC
TGTCCGGAGGCAACCAGCCAGCTCTTTGATTTGCCGTGTTCCAAACTCTCAGTTGGGGATGTCTGCATCT
CGCTTACCCTCAAGAACCTGAAGAACGGCTCTGTTAAAAAGGGCCAGCCCGTGGATCCCGCCAGCGTCCT
GCTGAAGCACTCAAAGGCCGACGGCCTGGCGGGCAGCAGACACAGGTATGCCGAGCAGGAAAACGGAATC
AACCAGGGGAGTGCCCAGATGCTCTCTGAGAATGGCGAACTGAAGTTTCCAGAGAAAATGGGATTGCCTG
CAGCGCCCTTCCTCACCAAAATAGAACCCAGCAAGCCCGCGGCAACGAGGAAGAGGAGGTGGTCGGCGCC
AGAGAGCCGCAAACTGGAGAAGTCAGAAGACGAACCACCTTTGACTCTTCCTAAGCCTTCTCTAATTCCT
CAGGAGGTTAAGATTTGCATTGAAGGCCGGTCTAATGTAGGCAAGTAGAGGCAGCGTGGGGGAAAGGAAA
CGTGGCTCTCCCTTATCATTTGTATCCAGATTACTGTACTGTAGGCTAAAATAACACAGTATTTACATGT
TATCTTCTTAATTTTAGGTTTCTGTTCTAACCTTGTCATTAGAGTTACAGCAGGTGTGTCGCAGGAGACT
GGTGCATATGCTTTTTCCACGAGTGTCTGTCTGGAATTCTGCAGATATCCATCACACTGGCGGCCGCTCG
AGCATGCATCTAGAGGATCTTTGTGAAGGAACCTTACTTCTGTGGTGTGACATAATTGGACAAACTACCT
ACAGAGATTTAAAGCTCTAAGGTAAATATAAAATTTTTAAGTGTATAATGTGTTAAACTACTGATTCTAA
TTGTTTGTGTATTTTAGATTCCAACCTATGGAACTGATGAATGGGAGCAGTGGTGGAATGCCTTTAATGA
GGAAAACCTGTTTTGCTCAGAAGAAATGCCATCTAGTGATGATGAGGCTACTGCTGACTCTCAACATTCT
ACTCCTCCAAAAAAGAAGAGAAAGGTAGAAGACCCCAAGGACTTTCCTTCAGAATTGCTAAGTTTTTTGA
GTCATGCTGTGTTTAGTAATAGAACTCTTGCTTGCTTTGCTATTTACACCACAAAGGAAAAAGCTGCACT
GCTATACAAGAAAATTATGGAAAAATATTTGATGTATAGTGCCTTGACTAGAGATCATAATCAGCCATAC
CACATTTGTAGAGGTTTTACTTGCTTTAAAAAACCTCCCACACCTCCCCCTGAACCTGAAACATAAAATG
AATGCAATTGTTGTTGTTAACTTGTTTATTGCAGCTTATAATGGTTACAAATAAAGCAATAGCATCACAA
ATTTCACAAATAAAGCATTTTTTTCACTGCATTCTAGTTGTGGTTTGTCCAAACTCATCAATGTATCTTA
TCATGTCTGGATCATCCCGCCATGGTATCAACGCCATATTTCTATTTACAGTAGGGACCTCTTCGTTGTG
TAGGTACCGCTGTATTCCTAGGGAAATAGTAGAGGCACCTTGAACTGTCTGCATCAGCCATATAGCCCCC
GCTGTTCGACTTACAAACACAGGCACAGTACTGACAAACCCATACACCTCCTCTGAAATACCCATAGTTG
CTAGGGCTGTCTCCGAACTCATTACACCCTCCAAAGTCAGAGCTGTAATTTCGCCATCAAGGGCAGCGAG
GGCTTCTCCAGATAAAATAGCTTCTGCCGAGAGTCCCGTAAGGGTAGACACTTCAGCTAATCCCTCGATG
AGGTCTACTAGAATAGTCAGTGCGGCTCCCATTTTGAAAATTCACTTACTTGATCAGCTTCAGAAGATGG
CGGAGGGCCTCCAACACAGTAATTTTCCTCCCGACTCTTAAAATAGAAAATGTCAAGTCAGTTAAGCAGG
AAGTGGACTAACTGACGCAGCTGGCCGTGCGACATCCTCTTTTAATTAGTTGCTAGGCAACGCCCTCCAG
AGGGCGTGTGGTTTTGCAAGAGGAAGCAAAAGCCTCTCCACCCAGGCCTAGAATGTTTCCACCCAATCAT
TACTATGACAACAGCTGTTTTTTTTAGTATTAAGCAGAGGCCGGGGACCCCTGGGCCCGCTTACTCTGGA
GAAAAAGAAGAGAGGCATTGTAGAGGCTTCCAGAGGCAACTTGTCAAAACAGGACTGCTTCTATTTCTGT
CACACTGTCTGGCCCTGTCACAAGGTCCAGCACCTCCATACCCCCTTTAATAAGCAGTTTGGGAACGGGT
GCGGGTCTTACTCCGCCCATCCCGCCCCTAACTCCGCCCAGTTCCGCCCATTCTCCGCCCCATGGCTGAC
TAATTTTTTTTATTTATGCAGAGGCCGAGGCCGCCTCGGCCTCTGAGCTATTCCAGAAGTAGTGAGGAGG
CTTTTTTGGAGGCCTAGGCTTTTGCAAAAAGCTAATTC
Features (pLannotate 1.2.2; 19 found; start..end, strand, type, name):
      2..570     +  rep_origin     ori: high-copy-number ColE1/pMB1/pBR322/pUC origin of replication
    603..1061    -  rep_origin     f1 ori (sequence partly withheld): f1 bacteriophage origin of replication; arrow indicates direction of (+) strand synthesis
   1049..1170    -  CDS            M13 gene IV (fragment) (sequence partly withheld): pIV; IV; phage assembly
   1272..1376    +  promoter       AmpR promoter: bla
   1377..2237    +  CDS            AmpR: β-lactamase; bla; confers resistance to ampicillin, carbenicillin, and related antibiotics
   2310..2689    +  enhancer       CMV enhancer: human cytomegalovirus immediate early enhancer
   2690..2893    +  promoter       CMV promoter: human cytomegalovirus (CMV) immediate early promoter
   2889..2922    +  LTR            5' LTR (truncated) (fragment): truncated 5' long terminal repeat (LTR) from HIV-1
   2938..2956    +  promoter       T7 promoter: promoter for bacteriophage T7 RNA polymerase
   3125..5485    +  CDS            ATXN1: ATX1_HUMAN - Also known as ATX1, SCA1. Experimental evidence at protein level: Swiss-Prot protein existence level 1. Chromatin-binding factor that repress Notch signaling in the absence of Notch intracellular domain by acting as a CBF1 corepressor. Binds to the HEY promoter and might assist, along with NCOR2, RBPJ- mediated repression. Binds RNA in vitro. May be involved in RNA metabolism (PubMed:21475249). In concert with CIC and ATXN1L, involved in brain development (By similarity). From Homo sapiens (Human).
   5736..5810    +  CDS            small t antigen (fragment): SV40 (simian virus 40) small t antigen
   5812..5877    +  intron         small t intron: SV40 (simian virus 40) small t antigen intron
   6007..6027    +  CDS            SV40 NLS: nuclear localization signal of SV40 (simian virus 40) large T antigen
   6034..6168    +  CDS            LT_POVHA (fragment): Protein inferred from homology: Swiss-Prot protein existence level 3. Isoform large T antigen is a key early protein essential for both driving viral replication and inducing cellular transformation. Plays a role in viral genome replication by driving entry of quiescent cells into the cell cycle and by autoregulating the synthesis of viral early mRNA. Displays highly oncogenic activities by corrupting the host cellular checkpoint mechanisms that guard cell division and the transcription, replication, and repair of DNA. Participates in the modulation of cellular gene expression preceeding viral
   6193..6276    +  CDS            large T antigen (fragment): large T antigen from SV40 (simian virus 40)
   6299..6433    +  polyA_signal   SV40 poly(A) signal: SV40 polyadenylation signal
   6434..6802    -  CDS            VP2_POVMA (fragment): Experimental evidence at protein level: Swiss-Prot protein existence level 1. [Isoform VP3]: structural protein that resides within the core of the capsid surrounded by 72 VP1 pentamers. Following virus endocytosis and trafficking to the endoplasmic reticulum, VP2 and VP3 form oligomers and integrate into the endoplasmic reticulum membrane. Heterooligomer VP2-VP3 may create a viroporin for transporting the viral genome across the endoplasmic reticulum membrane to the cytoplasm. Nuclear entry of the viral DNA involves the selective exposure and importin recognition of VP2 or Vp3 nuclear localiz
   7170..7268    -  CDS            VP1_POVMP (fragment): Experimental evidence at protein level: Swiss-Prot protein existence level 1. Forms an icosahedral capsid with a T=7 symmetry and a 40 nm diameter. The capsid is composed of 72 pentamers linked to each other by disulfide bonds and associated with VP2 or VP3 proteins. Interacts with terminal alpha(2,3)-linked sialic acids on the cell surface to provide virion attachment to target cell. This attachment induces virion internalization predominantly through caveolin-mediated endocytosis. Once attached, the virion is internalized by caveolin- mediated endocytosis and traffics to the endoplasmic reti
   7279..7414    +  rep_origin     SV40 ori: SV40 origin of replication
