[The description below was written by a language model from this plasmid's Addgene catalogue record and pLannotate feature annotations shown in this document.]
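Description:
Flag-ATXN1_R665A is a mammalian expression plasmid built on the Invitrogen pcDNA1.1/Amp backbone and carrying human Ataxin-1 (ATXN1, the gene associated with SCA1) with an arginine-to-alanine substitution at residue 665. The full depositor sequence is 7,438 nt, consistent with the stated backbone and insert sizes. In bacteria it is maintained as a high-copy plasmid through a ColE1/pUC-type origin and selected with ampicillin via the β-lactamase gene and its own promoter. An f1 phage origin is also present, which allows production of single-stranded DNA.

The ATXN1 coding sequence sits downstream of the human cytomegalovirus immediate-early enhancer and promoter, which drive strong constitutive transcription in mammalian cells. A T7 promoter lies between the CMV promoter and the insert and could support in vitro transcription. The construct name indicates an N-terminal Flag epitope, but the feature table does not annotate the tag and the catalogue fields do not describe its position. Downstream of the insert, the SV40 small t intron and SV40 polyadenylation signal provide splicing and 3′ end processing. The small t and large T antigen fragments, including the NLS annotation, are remnants of this SV40 early-region cassette rather than expressed products. An SV40 origin permits episomal amplification in cells expressing large T antigen, and the adjacent polyomavirus VP1/VP2 fragments appear to be backbone-derived polyoma sequence. No mammalian selection marker is annotated, so the plasmid is suited to transient transfection.

The associated work concerns the structural basis of complex formation between Ataxin-1 and Capicua, so this point mutant is presumably meant for comparison with wild-type protein in interaction studies, although the record does not state the mutation's specific effect.
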