Addgene plasmid #48195: Flag-ATXN1_R665A
Purpose: Expresses R665A mutated Ataxin1
Depositing lab: Huda Zoghbi. Depositing organization: Baylor College of Medicine. Publication: Structural basis of protein complex formation and reconfiguration by polyglutamine disease protein Ataxin-1 and Capicua. Kim E, Lu HC, Zoghbi HY, Song JJ. Genes Dev. 2013 Mar 15;27(6):590-5. doi: 10.1101/gad.212068.112. PubMed 23512657.
Backbone
  Vector backbone: pcDNA1.1/Amp
  Backbone manufacturer: Invitrogen
  Backbone size w/o insert (bp): 4767
  Vector type: Mammalian Expression
Growth in bacteria
  Bacterial resistance: Ampicillin, 100 μg/mL
  Growth temperature: 37°C
  Growth strain: DH10B
  Copy number: High Copy
Gene/Insert
  Gene/Insert name: Ataxin1 (alt name: ATXN1, ATX1)
  Species: H. sapiens (human)
  Insert size (bp): 2671
  Entrez Gene: ATXN1 (a.k.a. ATX1, D6S504E, SCA1)
  Promoter: CMV
  Cloning method: Unknown
  Sequencing primers: 5′ CMV; 3′ EBV
Terms and licenses: Academic/Nonprofit Terms; Industry Terms: Not Available to Industry
How to cite: Flag-ATXN1_R665A was a gift from Huda Zoghbi (Addgene plasmid # 48195 ; http://n2t.net/addgene:48195 ; RRID:Addgene_48195)
