>Addgene plasmid #48195 | Flag-ATXN1_R665A | addgene partial sequence | sequence record 72147 | CMV-F
CTAGAGAACCCACTGCTTACTGGCTTATCGAAATTAATACGACTCACTATAGGGAGACCCAAGCTTGGTA
CCGAGCTCGGATCCACTAGTAACGGCCGCCAGTGTGCTGGAATTCCGTGACTTTCCGTTTATCAGACTAA
AATCAGAGCCATCCAGACAGTGAAACAGTCACCGTGGAGGGGGGACGGCGAAAAATGGACTACAAAGACG
ACGACGACAAAAAATCCAACCAAGAGCGGAGCAACGAATGCCTGCCTCCCAAGAAGCGCGAGATCCCCGC
CACCAGCCGGTCCTCCGAGGAGAAGGCCCCTACCCTGCCCAGCGACAACCACCGGGTGGAGGGCACAGCA
TGGCTCCCGGGCAACCCTGGTGGCCGGGGCCACGGGGGCGGGAGGCATGGGCCGGCAGGGACCTCGGTGG
AGCTTGGTTTACAACAGGGAATAGGTTTACACAAAGCATTGTCCACAGGGCTGGACTACTCCCCGCCCAG
CGCTCCCAGGTCTGTCCCCGTGGCCACCACGCTGCCTGCCGCGTACGCCACCCCGCAGCCAGGGACCCCG
GTGTCCCCCGTACAGTACGCTCACCTGCCGCACACCTTCCAGTTCATTGGGTCCTCCCAATACAGTGGAA
CCTATGCCAGCTTCATCCCATCACAGCTGATCCCCCCAACCGCCAACCCCGTCACCAGTGCAGTGGCCTC
GGCCGCAGGGGCCACCACTCCATCCCAGCGCTCCCAGCTGGAGGCCTATTCCACTCTGCTGGCCAACATG
GGCAGTCTGAGCCAGACGCCGGGACACAAGGCTG
