>Addgene plasmid #48195 | Flag-ATXN1_R665A | addgene partial sequence | sequence record 72149 | hATXN1-F1 5'-GCGAGAACTTCAACCCTGAG-3'
CCAGCCATGGTGCAGGCCCAGATCCACCTGCCTGTGGTGCAGTCCGTGGCCTCCCCGGCGGCGGCTCCCC
CTACGCTGCCTCCCTACTTCATGAAAGGCTCCATCATCCAGTTGGCCAACGGGGAGCTAAAGAAGGTGGA
AGACTTAAAAACAGAAGATTTCATCCAGAGTGCAGAGATAAGCAACGACCTGAAGATCGACTCCAGCACC
GTAGAGAGGATTGAAGACAGCCATAGCCCGGGCGTGGCCGTGATACAGTTCGCCGTCGGGGAGCACCGAG
CCCAGGTCAGCGTTGAAGTTTTGGTAGAGTATCCTTTTTTTGTGTTTGGACAGGGCTGGTCATCCTGCTG
TCCGGAGGCAACCAGCCAGCTCTTTGATTTGCCGTGTTCCAAACTCTCAGTTGGGGATGTCTGCATCTCG
CTTACCCTCAAGAACCTGAAGAACGGCTCTGTTAAAAAGGGCCAGCCCGTGGATCCCGCCAGCGTCCTGC
TGAAGCACTCAAAGGCCGACGGCCTGGCGGGCAGCAGACACAGGTATGCCGAGCAGGAAAACGGAATCAA
CCAGGGGAGTGCCCAGATGCTCTCTGAGAATGGCGAACTGAAGTTTCCAGAGAAAATGGGATTGCCTGCA
GCGCCCTTCCTCACCAAAATAGAACCCAGCAAGCCCGCGGCAACGAGGAAGAGGAGGTGGTCGGCGCCAG
AGAGCCGCAAACTGGAGAAGTCAGAAGACGAACCACCTTTGACTCTTCCTAAGCCTTCTCTAATTCCTCA
GGAGGTTAAGATTTGCATTGAAGGCCGGTCTAATGTAGGCAAGTAGAGGCAGCGTGGGGGAAAGGAAACG
TGGCTCTCCCTTATCATTTGTATCCAGATTACTGTACTGTAGGCTAAAATAACACAGTATTTACATGTTA
TCTTCTTAATTTT
